Addgene plasmid #131996: pDONR221_SLC26A11
Purpose: Gateway entry clone with codon-optimized ORF sequence for subcloning into custom expression vectors
Depositing lab: RESOLUTE Consortium & Giulio Superti-Furga. Depositing organization: CeMM Research Center for Molecular Medicine. Publication: The RESOLUTE consortium: unlocking SLC transporters for drug discovery. Superti-Furga G, Lackner D, Wiedmer T, Ingles-Prieto A, Barbosa B, Girardi E, Goldmann U, Gurtl B, Klavins K, Klimek C, Lindinger S, Lineiro-Retes E, Muller AC, Onstein S, Redinger G, Reil D, Sedlyarov V, Wolf G, Crawford M, Everley R, ... Steppan CM. Nat Rev Drug Discov. 2020 Jul;19(7):429-430. doi: 10.1038/d41573-020-00056-6. PubMed 32265506.
Backbone
  Vector backbone: pDONR221
  Backbone manufacturer: Thermo Fisher Scientific
  Backbone size w/o insert (bp): 2550
  Vector type: Mammalian Expression
Growth in bacteria
  Bacterial resistance: Kanamycin, 50 μg/mL
  Growth temperature: 37°C
  Growth strain: Stbl3
  Copy number: High Copy
Gene/Insert
  Gene/Insert name: SLC26A11
  Species: H. sapiens (human)
  Insert size (bp): 1818
  Entrez Gene: SLC26A11 (a.k.a. MGC46523)
  Cloning method: Gateway Cloning
  Sequencing primers: 5′ M13-fwd; 3′ M13-rev
Terms and licenses: Academic/Nonprofit Terms; Industry Terms
Depositor comments: For more information on the full Resolute plasmid collection, please see www.addgene.org/depositor-collections/re-solute/. Please provide your feedback on this plasmid to the RESOLUTE consortium by filling out their RESOLUTE repository feedback form: https://forms.office.com/Pages/ResponsePage.aspx?id=0e05yklzmkS7rjFGQL4N7z4feCLQvEJAmVcOCM_u885UN1JJRko0Ukg4TVQwNTZLOUxPQVJWT1NHUCQlQCN0PWcu
How to cite: pDONR221_SLC26A11 was a gift from RESOLUTE Consortium & Giulio Superti-Furga (Addgene plasmid # 131996 ; http://n2t.net/addgene:131996 ; RRID:Addgene_131996)
