[The description below was written by a language model from this plasmid's Addgene catalogue record and pLannotate feature annotations shown in this document.]
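Description:
pDONR221_SLC26A11 is a Gateway entry clone built on the commercial pDONR221 backbone, carrying a codon-optimized open reading frame for human SLC26A11, a member of the SLC26 solute carrier family annotated as a sodium-independent sulfate anion transporter. The sequenced plasmid is 4,368 nt, consistent with an 1,818 bp insert in a backbone of about 2.55 kb. It is maintained in E. coli as a high-copy plasmid through a ColE1/pUC-type origin of replication and selected with kanamycin via the KanR aminoglycoside phosphotransferase gene.

The SLC26A11 coding sequence sits between attL1 and attL2, the recombination sites produced when an insert is captured in a donor vector. These sites allow directional, in-frame transfer of the ORF into any attR-containing destination vector by an LR Clonase reaction. Upstream of attL1 lie the rrnB T1 and T2 transcription terminators, which shield the insert from read-through transcription originating in the backbone. A T7 promoter lies just beyond attL2, oriented back toward the insert. Short annotated fragments of lacI and lacZα are backbone remnants rather than functional genes, and M13 forward and reverse sites flanking the cassette serve for sequence verification.

Although the catalogue lists the vector type as mammalian expression, no eukaryotic promoter, polyadenylation signal or epitope tag is annotated, so the plasmid itself is not an expression construct. It serves as a source clone for moving the ORF into custom expression vectors. It belongs to a consortium collection of solute carrier clones assembled to support the study of SLC transporters and their potential as drug targets.
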