Features (pLannotate 1.2.2; 10 found; start..end, strand, type, name):
    121..213     +  CDS            lacI (fragment): lac repressor; lacI; The lac repressor binds to the lac operator to inhibit transcription in E. coli. This inhibition can be relieved by adding lactose or isopropyl-β-D-thiogalactopyranoside (IPTG).
    268..295     -  terminator     rrnB T2 terminator: transcription terminator T2 from the E. coli rrnB gene
    427..470     +  terminator     rrnB T1 terminator: Escherichia coli rrnB; transcription terminator T1 from the E. coli rrnB gene
    517..553     -  CDS            lacZα (fragment): LacZα fragment of β-galactosidase; lacZ fragment
    569..668     +  protein_bind   attL1: mutant version of attL; recombination site for the Gateway® LR reaction LR Clonase™
    674..2491    +  CDS            SLC26A11: S2611_HUMAN - Experimental evidence at protein level: Swiss-Prot protein existence level 1. Exhibits sodium-independent sulfate anion transporter activity that may cooperate with SLC26A2 to mediate DIDS-sensitive sulfate uptake into high endothelial venules endothelial cells (HEVEC). From Homo sapiens (Human).
   2493..2592    -  protein_bind   attL2: mutant version of attL; recombination site for the Gateway® LR reaction LR Clonase™
   2610..2628    -  promoter       T7 promoter: promoter for bacteriophage T7 RNA polymerase
   2762..3571    +  CDS            KanR: aminoglycoside phosphotransferase; aph(3')-Ia; confers resistance to kanamycin in bacteria or G418 (Geneticin®) in eukaryotes
   3718..4306    +  rep_origin     ori: high-copy-number ColE1/pMB1/pBR322/pUC origin of replication
>Addgene plasmid #131996 | pDONR221_SLC26A11 | addgene full sequence | sequence record 260433 | Addgene NGS Result
CTTTCCTGCGTTATCCCCTGATTCTGTGGATAACCGTATTACCGCCTTTGAGTGAGCTGATACCGCTCGC
CGCAGCCGAACGACCGAGCGCAGCGAGTCAGTGAGCGAGGAAGCGGAAGAGCGCCCAATACGCAAACCGC
CTCTCCCCGCGCGTTGGCCGATTCATTAATGCAGCTGGCACGACAGGTTTCCCGACTGGAAAGCGGGCAG
TGAGCGCAACGCAATTAATACGCGTACCGCTAGCCAGGAAGAGTTTGTAGAAACGCAAAAAGGCCATCCG
TCAGGATGGCCTTCTGCTTAGTTTGATGCCTGGCAGTTTATGGCGGGCGTCCTGCCCGCCACCCTCCGGG
CCGTTGCTTCACAACGTTCAAATCCGCTCCCGGCGGATTTGTCCTACTCAGGAGAGCGTTCACCGACAAA
CAACAGATAAAACGAAAGGCCCAGTCTTCCGACTGAGCCTTTCGTTTTATTTGATGCCTGGCAGTTCCCT
ACTCTCGCGTTAACGCTAGCATGGATGTTTTCCCAGTCACGACGTTGTAAAACGACGGCCAGTCTTAAGC
TCGGGCCCCAAATAATGATTTTATTTTGACTGATAGTGACCTGTTCGTTGCAACACATTGATGAGCAATG
CTTTTTTATAATGCCAACTTTGTACAAAAAAGCAGGCTCCACCATGCCCAGCTCCGTGACCGCCCTGGGA
CAGGCACGGTCTAGCGGACCAGGAATGGCACCAAGCGCCTGCTGTTGCTCCCCTGCCGCCCTGCAGCGGA
GACTGCCAATCCTGGCATGGCTGCCTAGCTACTCCCTGCAGTGGCTGAAGATGGACTTCGTGGCAGGACT
GTCCGTGGGACTGACCGCAATCCCTCAGGCCCTGGCATACGCAGAGGTGGCAGGACTGCCACCTCAGTAC
GGCCTGTATAGCGCCTTCATGGGCTGTTTCGTGTACTTCTTCCTGGGCACCTCCAGAGATGTGACCCTGG
GCCCCACAGCCATCATGTCCCTGCTGGTGTCTTTCTACACATTTCACGAGCCTGCCTATGCCGTGCTGCT
GGCCTTTCTGAGCGGATGCATCCAGCTGGCAATGGGCGTGCTGAGGCTGGGCTTCCTGCTGGACTTTATC
TCCTACCCAGTGATCAAGGGCTTTACCTCTGCCGCAGCAGTGACTATAGGTTTTGGGCAAATCAAGAATC
TGCTGGGCCTGCAGAATATCCCCAGACCTTTCTTTCTGCAGGTGTATCACACCTTCCTGAGGATCGCCGA
GACAAGGGTGGGCGACGCCGTGCTGGGACTGGTGTGCATGCTGCTGCTGCTGGTGCTGAAGCTGATGCGG
GATCACGTGCCACCCGTGCACCCAGAGATGCCTCCAGGCGTGAGGCTGTCCAGGGGACTGGTGTGGGCAG
CAACCACAGCAAGAAACGCACTGGTGGTGTCTTTCGCCGCCCTGGTGGCCTACAGCTTTGAGGTGACCGG
CTATCAGCCCTTCATCCTGACCGGAGAGACAGCAGAGGGACTGCCACCTGTGCGGATCCCACCCTTTAGC
GTGACCACAGCCAATGGCACCATCTCCTTCACAGAGATGGTGCAGGACATGGGAGCAGGACTGGCAGTGG
TGCCCCTGATGGGCCTGCTGGAGTCTATCGCCGTGGCCAAGGCCTTTGCCAGCCAGAACAATTACAGGAT
CGATGCCAACCAGGAGCTGCTGGCCATCGGCCTGACCAATATGCTGGGCTCCCTGGTGTCCTCTTATCCA
GTGACCGGCTCTTTTGGCAGGACAGCAGTGAACGCACAGAGCGGCGTGTGCACCCCAGCAGGAGGACTGG
TGACAGGCGTGCTGGTGCTGCTGTCTCTGGATTACCTGACAAGCCTGTTCTACTATATCCCTAAGAGCGC
CCTGGCAGCCGTGATCATCATGGCAGTGGCACCACTGTTCGACACCAAGATCTTTAGGACACTGTGGCGG
GTGAAGAGACTGGATCTGCTGCCCCTGTGCGTGACCTTCCTGCTGTGCTTTTGGGAGGTGCAGTATGGAA
TCCTGGCAGGCGCCCTGGTGAGCCTGCTGATGCTGCTGCACTCCGCCGCAAGGCCTGAGACAAAGGTGTC
TGAGGGACCAGTGCTGGTGCTGCAGCCAGCATCTGGACTGAGCTTCCCAGCAATGGAGGCCCTGAGGGAG
GAGATCCTGTCCAGAGCCCTGGAGGTGTCTCCTCCACGCTGCCTGGTGCTGGAGTGTACCCACGTGTGCA
GCATCGACTACACAGTGGTGCTGGGACTGGGAGAGCTGCTGCAGGATTTTCAGAAGCAGGGAGTGGCCCT
GGCCTTCGTGGGACTGCAGGTGCCTGTGCTGCGCGTGCTGCTGTCCGCCGACCTGAAGGGCTTCCAGTAC
TTTTCTACCCTGGAGGAGGCCGAGAAGCACCTGAGGCAGGAGCCTGGCACACAGCCATATAATATCCGCG
AGGACTCCATCCTGGATCAGAAGGTGGCCCTGCTGAAGGCCGACCCAGCTTTCTTGTACAAAGTTGGCAT
TATAAGAAAGCATTGCTTATCAATTTGTTGCAACGAACAGGTCACTATCAGTCAAAATAAAATCATTATT
TGCCATCCAGCTGATATCCCCTATAGTGAGTCGTATTACATGGTCATAGCTGTTTCCTGGCAGCTCTGGC
CCGTGTCTCAAAATCTCTGATGTTACATTGCACAAGATAAAAATATATCATCATGAACAATAAAACTGTC
TGCTTACATAAACAGTAATACAAGGGGTGTTATGAGCCATATTCAACGGGAAACGTCGAGGCCGCGATTA
AATTCCAACATGGATGCTGATTTATATGGGTATAAATGGGCTCGCGATAATGTCGGGCAATCAGGTGCGA
CAATCTATCGCTTGTATGGGAAGCCCGATGCGCCAGAGTTGTTTCTGAAACATGGCAAAGGTAGCGTTGC
CAATGATGTTACAGATGAGATGGTCAGACTAAACTGGCTGACGGAATTTATGCCTCTTCCGACCATCAAG
CATTTTATCCGTACTCCTGATGATGCATGGTTACTCACCACTGCGATCCCCGGAAAAACAGCATTCCAGG
TATTAGAAGAATATCCTGATTCAGGTGAAAATATTGTTGATGCGCTGGCAGTGTTCCTGCGCCGGTTGCA
TTCGATTCCTGTTTGTAATTGTCCTTTTAACAGCGATCGCGTATTTCGTCTCGCTCAGGCGCAATCACGA
ATGAATAACGGTTTGGTTGATGCGAGTGATTTTGATGACGAGCGTAATGGCTGGCCTGTTGAACAAGTCT
GGAAAGAAATGCATAAACTTTTGCCATTCTCACCGGATTCAGTCGTCACTCATGGTGATTTCTCACTTGA
TAACCTTATTTTTGACGAGGGGAAATTAATAGGTTGTATTGATGTTGGACGAGTCGGAATCGCAGACCGA
TACCAGGATCTTGCCATCCTATGGAACTGCCTCGGTGAGTTTTCTCCTTCATTACAGAAACGGCTTTTTC
AAAAATATGGTATTGATAATCCTGATATGAATAAATTGCAGTTTCATTTGATGCTCGATGAGTTTTTCTA
ATCAGAATTGGTTAATTGGTTGTAACACTGGCAGAGCATTACGCTGACTTGACGGGACGGCGCAAGCTCA
TGACCAAAATCCCTTAACGTGAGTTACGCGTCGTTCCACTGAGCGTCAGACCCCGTAGAAAAGATCAAAG
GATCTTCTTGAGATCCTTTTTTTCTGCGCGTAATCTGCTGCTTGCAAACAAAAAAACCACCGCTACCAGC
GGTGGTTTGTTTGCCGGATCAAGAGCTACCAACTCTTTTTCCGAAGGTAACTGGCTTCAGCAGAGCGCAG
ATACCAAATACTGTTCTTCTAGTGTAGCCGTAGTTAGGCCACCACTTCAAGAACTCTGTAGCACCGCCTA
CATACCTCGCTCTGCTAATCCTGTTACCAGTGGCTGCTGCCAGTGGCGATAAGTCGTGTCTTACCGGGTT
GGACTCAAGACGATAGTTACCGGATAAGGCGCAGCGGTCGGGCTGAACGGGGGGTTCGTGCACACAGCCC
AGCTTGGAGCGAACGACCTACACCGAACTGAGATACCTACAGCGTGAGCTATGAGAAAGCGCCACGCTTC
CCGAAGGGAGAAAGGCGGACAGGTATCCGGTAAGCGGCAGGGTCGGAACAGGAGAGCGCACGAGGGAGCT
TCCAGGGGGAAACGCCTGGTATCTTTATAGTCCTGTCGGGTTTCGCCACCTCTGACTTGAGCGTCGATTT
TTGTGATGCTCGTCAGGGGGGCGGAGCCTATGGAAAAACGCCAGCAACGCGGCCTTTTTACGGTTCCTGG
CCTTTTGCTGGCCTTTTGCTCACATGTT
