>Addgene plasmid #131996 | pDONR221_SLC26A11 | depositor partial sequence | sequence record 253392 | Codon-optimized ORF of SLC26A11
ATGCCCAGCTCCGTGACCGCCCTGGGACAGGCACGGTCTAGCGGACCAGGAATGGCACCAAGCGCCTGCT
GTTGCTCCCCTGCCGCCCTGCAGCGGAGACTGCCAATCCTGGCATGGCTGCCTAGCTACTCCCTGCAGTG
GCTGAAGATGGACTTCGTGGCAGGACTGTCCGTGGGACTGACCGCAATCCCTCAGGCCCTGGCATACGCA
GAGGTGGCAGGACTGCCACCTCAGTACGGCCTGTATAGCGCCTTCATGGGCTGTTTCGTGTACTTCTTCC
TGGGCACCTCCAGAGATGTGACCCTGGGCCCCACAGCCATCATGTCCCTGCTGGTGTCTTTCTACACATT
TCACGAGCCTGCCTATGCCGTGCTGCTGGCCTTTCTGAGCGGATGCATCCAGCTGGCAATGGGCGTGCTG
AGGCTGGGCTTCCTGCTGGACTTTATCTCCTACCCAGTGATCAAGGGCTTTACCTCTGCCGCAGCAGTGA
CTATAGGTTTTGGGCAAATCAAGAATCTGCTGGGCCTGCAGAATATCCCCAGACCTTTCTTTCTGCAGGT
GTATCACACCTTCCTGAGGATCGCCGAGACAAGGGTGGGCGACGCCGTGCTGGGACTGGTGTGCATGCTG
CTGCTGCTGGTGCTGAAGCTGATGCGGGATCACGTGCCACCCGTGCACCCAGAGATGCCTCCAGGCGTGA
GGCTGTCCAGGGGACTGGTGTGGGCAGCAACCACAGCAAGAAACGCACTGGTGGTGTCTTTCGCCGCCCT
GGTGGCCTACAGCTTTGAGGTGACCGGCTATCAGCCCTTCATCCTGACCGGAGAGACAGCAGAGGGACTG
CCACCTGTGCGGATCCCACCCTTTAGCGTGACCACAGCCAATGGCACCATCTCCTTCACAGAGATGGTGC
AGGACATGGGAGCAGGACTGGCAGTGGTGCCCCTGATGGGCCTGCTGGAGTCTATCGCCGTGGCCAAGGC
CTTTGCCAGCCAGAACAATTACAGGATCGATGCCAACCAGGAGCTGCTGGCCATCGGCCTGACCAATATG
CTGGGCTCCCTGGTGTCCTCTTATCCAGTGACCGGCTCTTTTGGCAGGACAGCAGTGAACGCACAGAGCG
GCGTGTGCACCCCAGCAGGAGGACTGGTGACAGGCGTGCTGGTGCTGCTGTCTCTGGATTACCTGACAAG
CCTGTTCTACTATATCCCTAAGAGCGCCCTGGCAGCCGTGATCATCATGGCAGTGGCACCACTGTTCGAC
ACCAAGATCTTTAGGACACTGTGGCGGGTGAAGAGACTGGATCTGCTGCCCCTGTGCGTGACCTTCCTGC
TGTGCTTTTGGGAGGTGCAGTATGGAATCCTGGCAGGCGCCCTGGTGAGCCTGCTGATGCTGCTGCACTC
CGCCGCAAGGCCTGAGACAAAGGTGTCTGAGGGACCAGTGCTGGTGCTGCAGCCAGCATCTGGACTGAGC
TTCCCAGCAATGGAGGCCCTGAGGGAGGAGATCCTGTCCAGAGCCCTGGAGGTGTCTCCTCCACGCTGCC
TGGTGCTGGAGTGTACCCACGTGTGCAGCATCGACTACACAGTGGTGCTGGGACTGGGAGAGCTGCTGCA
GGATTTTCAGAAGCAGGGAGTGGCCCTGGCCTTCGTGGGACTGCAGGTGCCTGTGCTGCGCGTGCTGCTG
TCCGCCGACCTGAAGGGCTTCCAGTACTTTTCTACCCTGGAGGAGGCCGAGAAGCACCTGAGGCAGGAGC
CTGGCACACAGCCATATAATATCCGCGAGGACTCCATCCTGGATCAGAAGGTGGCCCTGCTGAAGGCC
